Addgene plasmid #178679: A1-LCD+7K+12D
Purpose: Bacterial expression of N-terminally 6His tagged A1-LCD with seven Lys residues added, twelve Glu residues added (LCD: low-complexity domain, aa 186-320)
Depositing lab: Tanja Mittag. Depositing organization: St. Jude Children's Research Hospital. Publication: Deciphering how naturally occurring sequence features impact the phase behaviours of disordered prion-like domains. Bremer A, Farag M, Borcherds WM, Peran I, Martin EW, Pappu RV, Mittag T. Nat Chem. 2022 Feb;14(2):196-207. doi: 10.1038/s41557-021-00840-w. Epub 2021 Dec 20. PubMed 34931046.
Backbone
  Vector backbone: pDEST17
  Vector type: Bacterial Expression
Growth in bacteria
  Bacterial resistance: Ampicillin, 100 μg/mL
  Growth temperature: 37°C
  Growth strain: DH5alpha
  Copy number: Low Copy
Gene/Insert
  Gene/Insert name: A1-LCD+7K+12D
  Species: H. sapiens (human)
  Mutation: seven Lys residues added, twelve Glu residues added
  Entrez Gene: HNRNPA1 (a.k.a. ALS19, ALS20, HNRPA1, HNRPA1L3, IBMPFD3, MPD3, UP 1, hnRNP A1, hnRNP-A1)
  Tag / fusion protein: 6xHis (N terminal on insert)
  Cloning method: Gateway Cloning
Terms and licenses: Academic/Nonprofit Terms; Industry Terms: Not Available to Industry
How to cite: A1-LCD+7K+12D was a gift from Tanja Mittag (Addgene plasmid # 178679 ; http://n2t.net/addgene:178679 ; RRID:Addgene_178679)
