[The description below was written by a language model from this plasmid's Addgene catalogue record and pLannotate feature annotations shown in this document.]
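Description:
A1-LCD+7K+12D is a bacterial expression plasmid built on the Gateway destination vector pDEST17. It produces a charge-altered variant of the low-complexity domain (LCD, residues 186–320) of human hnRNP A1 (HNRNPA1). The roughly 5.2 kb backbone is pBR322-derived. It carries a ColE1/pMB1-type origin together with the bom region and the rop gene, which keeps copy number low, consistent with the catalogue's "low copy" designation. Selection is by ampicillin through the β-lactamase gene and its native promoter. The two annotated tetracycline-resistance segments are only fragments of the tet gene left over from the parental backbone and should not be taken as a functional marker.

The expression cassette is driven by the T7 promoter with the phage T7 gene 10 ribosome binding site, so it requires a host that supplies T7 RNA polymerase, and it ends at the T7 terminator. The open reading frame begins with an N-terminal polyhistidine tag, recorded as 6xHis and detected by the annotation as a partial match to a longer His tag. This is followed by the attB1 site left by Gateway recombination, a TEV protease recognition site that allows tag removal, and then the HNRNPA1 LCD coding segment. attB2 flanks the insert on the other side. The short "SET1" hit after attB2 is probably vector sequence derived from T7 gene 10 rather than a fused tag.

The record is internally inconsistent about the mutations. The name implies twelve added aspartates (12D), while the purpose and mutation fields say twelve glutamates, alongside seven added lysines. The associated publication title indicates that the construct belongs to work on how sequence features affect the phase behaviour of disordered prion-like domains.
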