Features (pLannotate 1.2.2; 18 found; start..end, strand, type, name):
      1..293     -  CDS            TcR (fragment): tetracycline efflux protein; tet; confers resistance to tetracycline
    341..369     -  promoter       tet promoter: E. coli promoter for tetracycline efflux protein gene
    482..586     +  promoter       AmpR promoter: bla
    587..1447    +  CDS            AmpR: β-lactamase; bla; confers resistance to ampicillin, carbenicillin, and related antibiotics
   1618..2206    +  rep_origin     ori: high-copy-number ColE1/pMB1/pBR322/pUC origin of replication
   2392..2531    -  misc_feature   bom: basis of mobility region from pBR322
   2633..2824    -  CDS            rop: Rop protein, which maintains plasmids at low copy number; rop
   2841..3221    +  CDS            YPB1_ECOLX: Protein predicted: Swiss-Prot protein existence level 4. From Escherichia coli.
   3463..4367    -  CDS            TcR (fragment): tetracycline efflux protein; tet; confers resistance to tetracycline
   4389..4407    +  promoter       T7 promoter: promoter for bacteriophage T7 RNA polymerase
   4439..4461    +  RBS            RBS: efficient ribosome binding site from bacteriophage T7 gene 10 (Olins and Rangwala, 1989)
   4479..4499    +  CDS            8xHis (fragment): 8xHis affinity tag
   4508..4532    +  protein_bind   attB1: mutant version of attB; recombination site for the Gateway® BP reaction BP Clonase™
   4553..4572    +  CDS            TEV site (fragment): tobacco etch virus (TEV) protease recognition and cleavage site
   4577..4981    +  CDS            HNRNPA1 (fragment): ROA1_BOVIN - Also known as HNRPA1. Experimental evidence at protein level: Swiss-Prot protein existence level 1. Involved in the packaging of pre-mRNA into hnRNP particles, transport of poly(A) mRNA from the nucleus to the cytoplasm and may modulate splice site selection. May bind to specific miRNA hairpins. Binds to the IRES and thereby inhibits the translation of the apoptosis protease activating factor APAF1. From Bos taurus (Bovine).
   5001..5025    -  protein_bind   attB2: mutant version of attB; recombination site for the Gateway® BP reaction BP Clonase™
   5035..5084    +  CDS            SET1 (fragment): solubility-enhancement tag derived from T7 phage gene 10B
   5092..5139    +  terminator     T7 terminator: transcription terminator for bacteriophage T7 RNA polymerase
>Addgene plasmid #178679 | A1-LCD+7K+12D | addgene full sequence | sequence record 356398 | Addgene NGS Result
ATCCACAGGACGGGTGTGGTCGCCATGATCGCGTAGTCGATAGTGGCTCCAAGTAGCGAAGCGAGCAGGA
CTGGGCGGCGGCCAAAGCGGTCGGACAGTGCTCCGAGAACGGGTGCGCATAGAAATTGCATCAACGCATA
TAGCGCTAGCAGCACGCCATAGTGACTGGCGATGCTGTCGGAATGGACGATATCCCGCAAGAGGCCCGGC
AGTACCGGCATAACCAAGCCTATGCCTACAGCATCCAGGGTGACGGTGCCGAGGATGACGATGAGCGCAT
TGTTAGATTTCATACACGGTGCCTGACTGCGTTAGCAATTTAACTGTGATAAACTACCGCATTAAAGCTT
ATCGATGATAAGCTGTCAAACATGAGAATTCTTGAAGACGAAAGGGCCTCGTGATACGCCTATTTTTATA
GGTTAATGTCATGATAATAATGGTTTCTTAGACGTCAGGTGGCACTTTTCGGGGAAATGTGCGCGGAACC
CCTATTTGTTTATTTTTCTAAATACATTCAAATATGTATCCGCTCATGAGACAATAACCCTGATAAATGC
TTCAATAATATTGAAAAAGGAAGAGTATGAGTATTCAACATTTCCGTGTCGCCCTTATTCCCTTTTTTGC
GGCATTTTGCCTTCCTGTTTTTGCTCACCCAGAAACGCTGGTGAAAGTAAAAGATGCTGAAGATCAGTTG
GGTGCACGAGTGGGTTACATCGAACTGGATCTCAACAGCGGTAAGATCCTTGAGAGTTTTCGCCCCGAAG
AACGTTTTCCAATGATGAGCACTTTTAAAGTTCTGCTATGTGGCGCGGTATTATCCCGTGTTGACGCCGG
GCAAGAGCAACTCGGTCGCCGCATACACTATTCTCAGAATGACTTGGTTGAGTACTCACCAGTCACAGAA
AAGCATCTTACGGATGGCATGACAGTAAGAGAATTATGCAGTGCTGCCATAACCATGAGTGATAACACTG
CGGCCAACTTACTTCTGACAACGATCGGAGGACCGAAGGAGCTAACCGCTTTTTTGCACAACATGGGGGA
TCATGTAACTCGCCTTGATCGTTGGGAACCGGAGCTGAATGAAGCCATACCAAACGACGAGCGTGACACC
ACGATGCCTGCAGCAATGGCAACAACGTTGCGCAAACTATTAACTGGCGAACTACTTACTCTAGCTTCCC
GGCAACAATTAATAGACTGGATGGAGGCGGATAAAGTTGCAGGACCACTTCTGCGCTCGGCCCTTCCGGC
TGGCTGGTTTATTGCTGATAAATCTGGAGCCGGTGAGCGTGGGTCTCGCGGTATCATTGCAGCACTGGGG
CCAGATGGTAAGCCCTCCCGTATCGTAGTTATCTACACGACGGGGAGTCAGGCAACTATGGATGAACGAA
ATAGACAGATCGCTGAGATAGGTGCCTCACTGATTAAGCATTGGTAACTGTCAGACCAAGTTTACTCATA
TATACTTTAGATTGATTTAAAACTTCATTTTTAATTTAAAAGGATCTAGGTGAAGATCCTTTTTGATAAT
CTCATGACCAAAATCCCTTAACGTGAGTTTTCGTTCCACTGAGCGTCAGACCCCGTAGAAAAGATCAAAG
GATCTTCTTGAGATCCTTTTTTTCTGCGCGTAATCTGCTGCTTGCAAACAAAAAAACCACCGCTACCAGC
GGTGGTTTGTTTGCCGGATCAAGAGCTACCAACTCTTTTTCCGAAGGTAACTGGCTTCAGCAGAGCGCAG
ATACCAAATACTGTCCTTCTAGTGTAGCCGTAGTTAGGCCACCACTTCAAGAACTCTGTAGCACCGCCTA
CATACCTCGCTCTGCTAATCCTGTTACCAGTGGCTGCTGCCAGTGGCGATAAGTCGTGTCTTACCGGGTT
GGACTCAAGACGATAGTTACCGGATAAGGCGCAGCGGTCGGGCTGAACGGGGGGTTCGTGCACACAGCCC
AGCTTGGAGCGAACGACCTACACCGAACTGAGATACCTACAGCGTGAGCTATGAGAAAGCGCCACGCTTC
CCGAAGGGAGAAAGGCGGACAGGTATCCGGTAAGCGGCAGGGTCGGAACAGGAGAGCGCACGAGGGAGCT
TCCAGGGGGAAACGCCTGGTATCTTTATAGTCCTGTCGGGTTTCGCCACCTCTGACTTGAGCGTCGATTT
TTGTGATGCTCGTCAGGGGGGCGGAGCCTATGGAAAAACGCCAGCAACGCGGCCTTTTTACGGTTCCTGG
CCTTTTGCTGGCCTTTTGCTCACATGTTCTTTCCTGCGTTATCCCCTGATTCTGTGGATAACCGTATTAC
CGCCTTTGAGTGAGCTGATACCGCTCGCCGCAGCCGAACGACCGAGCGCAGCGAGTCAGTGAGCGAGGAA
GCGGAAGAGCGCCTGATGCGGTATTTTCTCCTTACGCATCTGTGCGGTATTTCACACCGCAATGGTGCAC
TCTCAGTACAATCTGCTCTGATGCCGCATAGTTAAGCCAGTATACACTCCGCTATCGCTACGTGACTGGG
TCATGGCTGCGCCCCGACACCCGCCAACACCCGCTGACGCGCCCTGACGGGCTTGTCTGCTCCCGGCATC
CGCTTACAGACAAGCTGTGACCGTCTCCGGGAGCTGCATGTGTCAGAGGTTTTCACCGTCATCACCGAAA
CGCGCGAGGCAGCTGCGGTAAAGCTCATCAGCGTGGTCGTGAAGCGATTCACAGATGTCTGCCTGTTCAT
CCGCGTCCAGCTCGTTGAGTTTCTCCAGAAGCGTTAATGTCTGGCTTCTGATAAAGCGGGCCATGTTAAG
GGCGGTTTTTTCCTGTTTGGTCACTGATGCCTCCGTGTAAGGGGGATTTCTGTTCATGGGGGTAATGATA
CCGATGAAACGAGAGAGGATGCTCACGATACGGGTTACTGATGATGAACATGCCCGGTTACTGGAACGTT
GTGAGGGTAAACAACTGGCGGTATGGATGCGGCGGGACCAGAGAAAAATCACTCAGGGTCAATGCCAGCG
CTTCGTTAATACAGATGTAGGTGTTCCACAGGGTAGCCAGCAGCATCCTGCGATGCAGATCCGGAACATA
ATGGTGCAGGGCGCTGACTTCCGCGTTTCCAGACTTTACGAAACACGGAAACCGAAGACCATTCATGTTG
TTGCTCAGGTCGCAGACGTTTTGCAGCAGCAGTCGCTTCACGTTCGCTCGCGTATCGGTGATTCATTCTG
CTAACCAGTAAGGCAACCCCGCCAGCCTAGCCGGGTCCTCAACGACAGGAGCACGATCATGCGCACCCGT
GGCCAGGACCCAACGCTGCCCGAGATGCGCCGCGTGCGGCTGCTGGAGATGGCGGACGCGATGGATATGT
TCTGCCAAGGGTTGGTTTGCGCATTCACAGTTCTCCGCAAGAATTGATTGGCTCCAATTCTTGGAGTGGT
GAATCCGTTAGCGAGGTGCCGCCGGCTTCCATTCAGGTCGAGGTGGCCCGGCTCCATGCACCGCGACGCA
ACGCGGGGAGGCAGACAAGGTATAGGGCGGCGCCTACAATCCATGCCAACCCGTTCCATGTGCTCGCCGA
GGCGGCATAAATCGCCGTGACGATCAGCGGTCCAATGATCGAAGTTAGGCTGGTAAGAGCCGCGAGCGAT
CCTTGAAGCTGTCCCTGATGGTCGTCATCTACCTGCCTGGACAGCATGGCCTGCAACGCGGGCATCCCGA
TGCCGCCGGAAGCGAGAAGAATCATAATGGGGAAGGCCATCCAGCCTCGCGTCGCGAACGCCAGCAAGAC
GTAGCCCAGCGCGTCGGCCGCCATGCCGGCGATAATGGCCTGCTTCTCGCCGAAACGTTTGGTGGCGGGA
CCAGTGACGAAGGCTTGAGCGAGGGCGTGCAAGATTCCGAATACCGCAAGCGACAGGCCGATCATCGTCG
CGCTCCAGCGAAAGCGGTCCTCGCCGAAAATGACCCAGAGCGCTGCCGGCACCTGTCCTACGAGTTGCAT
GATAAAGAAGACAGTCATAAGTGCGGCGACGATAGTCATGCCCCGCGCCCACCGGAAGGAGCTGACTGGG
TTGAAGGCTCTCAAGGGCATCGGTCGATCGACGCTCTCCCTTATGCGACTCCTGCATTAGGAAGCAGCCC
AGTAGTAGGTTGAGGCCGTTGAGCACCGCCGCCGCAAGGAATGGTGCATGCAAGGAGATGGCGCCCAACA
GTCCCCCGGCCACGGGGCCTGCCACCATACCCACGCCGAAACAAGCGCTCATGAGCCCGAAGTGGCGAGC
CCGATCTTCCCCATCGGTGATGTCGGCGATATAGGCGCCAGCAACCGCACCTGTGGCGCCGGTGATGCCG
GCCACGATGCGTCCGGCGTAGAGGATCGAGATCTCGATCCCGCGAAATTAATACGACTCACTATAGGGAG
ACCACAACGGTTTCCCTCTAGAAATAATTTTGTTTAACTTTAAGAAGGAGATATACATATGTCGTACTAC
CATCACCATCACCATCACCTCGAATCAACAAGTTTGTACAAAAAAGCAGGCTCCGCGGCCGCCCCCTTCA
CCGAAAACCTGTATTTTCAGGGTAGCATGGCAAGCGCAGATAGCAGCCAGCGTGATCGTGATGATAAAGG
TAATTTTGGTGATGGTCGTGGTGGTGGTTTTGGTGGTAATGATAATTTTGGCCGTGGTGGCAATTTTAGC
GATCGCGGTGGCTTTGGCGGTAGCCGTGGTGATGGCAAATATGGCGGTGATGGTGATAAATACAATGGCT
TTGGTAACGACGGTAAAAACTTTGGTGGCGGTGGTAGCTATAATGATTTTGGCAATTATAACAACCAGAG
CAGCAACTTCGATCCGATGAAAGGTGGTAACTTTAAAGATCGTAGCAGCGGTCCGTATGACAAAGGTGGT
CAGTATTTTGCCAAACCGCGTAATCAAGGTGGTTATGGCGGTTCAAGCAGCAGCAAAAGCTATGGTAGCG
ATCGTCGTTTTTAAAAGGGTGGGCGCGCCGACCCAGCTTTCTTGTACAAAGTGGTTGATTCGAGGCTGCT
AACAAAGCCCGAAAGGAAGCTGAGTTGGCTGCTGCCACCGCTGAGCAATAACTAGCATAACCCCTTGGGG
CCTCTAAACGGGTCTTGAGGGGTTTTTTGCTGAAAGGAGGAACTATATCCGGAT
